>Addgene plasmid #48865 | pGGN000 | depositor full sequence | sequence record 71298 | Full Sequence
CTTTCCTGCGTTATCCCCTGATTCTGTGGATAACCGTATTACCGCTAGCATGGATCTCGGGGACGTCTAA
CTACTAAGCGAGAGTAGGGAACTGCCAGGCATCAAATAAAACGAAAGGCTCAGTCGGAAGACTGGGCCTT
TCGTTTTATCTGTTGTTTGTCGGTGAACGCTCTCCTGAGTAGGACAAATCCGCCGGGAGCGGATTTGAAC
GTTGTGAAGCAACGGCCCGGAGGGTGGCGGGCAGGACGCCCGCCATAAACTGCCAGGCATCAAACTAAGC
AGAAGGCCATCCTGACGGATGGCCTTTTTGCGTTTCTACAAACTCTTCCTGTTAGTTAGTTACTTAAGCT
CGGGCCCGGTCTCATAGGGAATTCGCTTACTAAAAGCCAGATAACAGTATGCGTATTTGCGCGCTGATTT
TTGCGGTATAAGAATATATACTGATATGTATACCCGAAGTATGTCAAAAAGAGGTGTGCTAAGCTTAGGA
GGTCAGCTATGGAGAAAAAAATCACTGGATATACCACCGTTGATATATCCCAATGGCATCGTAAAGAACA
TTTTGAGGCATTTCAGTCAGTTGCTCAATGTACCTATAACCAGACCGTTCAGCTGGATATTACGGCCTTT
TTAAAGACCGTAAAGAAAAATAAGCACAAGTTTTATCCGGCCTTTATTCACATTCTTGCCCGCCTGATGA
ATGCTCATCCGGAGTTCCGTATGGCAATGAAAGACGGTGAGCTGGTGATATGGGATAGTGTTCACCCTTG
TTACACCGTTTTCCATGAGCAAACTGAAACGTTTTCATCGCTCTGGAGTGAATACCACGACGATTTCCGG
CAGTTTCTACACATATATTCGCAAGATGTGGCGTGTTACGGTGAAAACCTGGCCTATTTCCCTAAAGGGT
TTATTGAGAATATGTTTTTCGTCTCAGCCAATCCCTGGGTGAGTTTCACCAGTTTTGATTTAAACGTGGC
CAATATGGACAACTTCTTCGCCCCCGTTTTCACCATGGGCAAATATTATACGCAAGGCGACAAGGTGCTG
ATGCCGCTGGCGATTCAGGTTCATCATGCCGTTTGTGATGGCTTCCATGTCGGCAGAATGCTTAATGAAT
TACAACAGTACTGCGATGAGTGGCAGGGCGGGGCGTAAGAGCTCAGGAGGACAGCTATGCAGTTTAAGGT
TTACACCTATAAAAGAGAGAGCCGTTATCGTCTGTTTGTGGATGTACAGAGTGATATTATTGACACGCCC
GGGCGACGGATGGTGATCCCCCTGGCCAGTGCACGTCTGCTGTCAGATAAAGTCTCCCGTGAACTTTACC
CAGTGGTGCATATCGGGGATGAAAGCTGGCGCATGATGACCACCGATATGGCCAGTGTGCCAGTCTCCGT
TATCGGGGAAGAAGTGGCTGATCTCAGCCACCGCGAAAATGACATCAAAAACGCCATTAACCTGATGTTC
TGGGGAATATAAACTAGTAGGAGGTAATCAATGCTGGCCGTCGTTTTACAACGTCGTGACTGGGAAAACC
CTGGCGTTACCCAACTTAATCGCCTTGCAGCACATCCCCCTTTCGCCAGCTGGCGTAATAGCGAAGAGGC
CCGCACCGATCGCCCTTCCCAACAGTTGCGCAGCCTGAATGGCGAATGGCGCCTGATGCGGTATTTTCTC
CTTACGCATCTGTGCGGTATTTCACACCGCATATGGTGCACTCTCAGTACAATCTGCTCTGATGCCGCAT
GATCATCTGGCGGACCTCTTCGGAGGTCCGCTTTTTTTTCTCGAGGTATTGAGACCCCATCCAGCTGCAG
CTCTGGCCCGTGTCTCAAAATCTCTGATGTTACATTGCACAAGATAAAAATATATCATCATGAACAATAA
AACTGTCTGCTTACATAAACAGTAATACAAGGGGTGTTATGAGCCATATTCAACGGGAAACGTCGAGGCC
GCGATTAAATTCCAACATGGATGCTGATTTATATGGGTATAAATGGGCTCGCGATAATGTCGGGCAATCA
GGTGCGACAATCTATCGCTTGTATGGGAAGCCCGATGCGCCAGAGTTGTTTCTGAAACATGGCAAAGGTA
GCGTTGCCAATGATGTTACAGATGAGATGGTCAGACTAAACTGGCTGACGGAATTTATGCCTCTTCCGAC
CATCAAGCATTTTATCCGTACTCCTGATGATGCATGGTTACTCACCACTGCGATCCCCGGAAAAACAGCA
TTCCAGGTATTAGAAGAATATCCTGATTCAGGTGAAAATATTGTTGATGCGCTGGCAGTGTCCCTGCGCC
GGTTGCATTCGATTCCTGTTTGTAATTGTCCTTTTAACAGCGATCGCGTATTTCGTCTCGCTCAGGCGCA
ATCACGAATGAATAACGGTTTGGTTGATGCGAGTGATTTTGATGACGAGCGTAATGGCTGGCCTGTTGAA
CAAGTCTGGAAAGAAATGCATAAACTTTTGCCATTCTCACCGGATTCAGTCGTCACTCATGGTGATTTCT
CACTTGATAACCTTATTTTTGACGAGGGGAAATTAATAGGTTGTATTGATGTTGGACGAGTCGGAATCGC
AGACCGATACCAGGATCTTGCCATCCTATGGAACTGCCTCGGTGAGTTTTCTCCTTCATTACAGAAACGG
CTTTTTCAAAAATATGGTATTGATAATCCTGATATGAATAAATTGCAGTTTCATTTGATGCTCGATGAGT
TTTTCTAATCAGAATTGGTTAATTGGTTGTAACATTATTCAGATTGGGCCCCGTTCCACTGAGCGTCAGA
CCCGGTAGAAAAGATCAAAGGATCTTCTTGAGATCCTTTTTTTCTGCGCGTAATCTGCTGCTTGCAAACA
AAAAAACCACCGCTACCAGCGGTGGTTTGTTTGCCGGATCAAGAGCTACCAACTCTTTTTCCGAAGGTAA
CTGGCTTCAGCAGAGCGCAGATACCAAATACTGTTCTTCTAGTGTAGCCGTAGTTAGGCCACCACTTCAA
GAACTCTGTAGCACCGCCTACATACCTCGCTCTGCTAATCCTGTTACCAGTGGCTGCTGCCAGTGGCGAT
AAGTCGTGTCTTACCGGGTTGGACTCAAGACGATAGTTACCGGATAAGGCGCAGCGGTCGGGCTGAACGG
GGGGTTCGTGCACACAGCCCAGCTTGGAGCGAACGACCTACACCGAACTGAGATACCTACAGCGTGAGCT
ATGAGAAAGCGCCACGCTTCCCGAAGGGAGAAAGGCGGACAGGTATCCGGTAAGCGGCAGGGTCGGAACA
GGAGAGCGCACGAGGGAGCTTCCAGGGGGAAACGCCTGGTATCTTTATAGTCCTGTCGGGTTTCGCCACC
TCTGACTTGAGCGTCGATTTTTGTGATGCTCGTCAGGGGGGCGGAGCCTATGGAAAAACGCCAGCAACGC
GGCCTTTTTACGGTTCCTGGCCTTTTGCTGGCCTTTTGCTCACATGTT
Features (pLannotate 1.2.2; 10 found; start..end, strand, type, name):
      1..46      +  rep_origin     RSF ori (fragment): Plasmids containing the RSF 1030 origin of replication can be propagated in E. coli cells that contain additional plasmids with compatible origins.
    106..149     -  terminator     rrnB T1 terminator: Escherichia coli rrnB; transcription terminator T1 from the E. coli rrnB gene
    281..308     +  terminator     rrnB T2 terminator: transcription terminator T2 from the E. coli rrnB gene
    375..449     +  intron         PDK intron (fragment): pdk; modified pyruvate orthophosphate dikinase intron from Flaveria trinervia 3.0
    499..1155    +  CDS            cat: CAT_ECOLX - Experimental evidence at protein level: Swiss-Prot protein existence level 1. This enzyme is an effector of chloramphenicol resistance in bacteria. From Escherichia coli. This protein is used as a marker in many commonly used cloning vectors, such as pACYC184.
   1177..1479    +  CDS            ccdB: CCDB_ECOLI - Also known as G, letB, letD. Experimental evidence at protein level: Swiss-Prot protein existence level 1. Toxic component of a type II toxin-antitoxin (TA) system, functioning in plasmid maintainence. Responsible for the post- segregational killing (PSK) of plasmid-free cells, also referred to as a plasmid addiction system. Half-life of over 2 hours. Cell killing by CcdB is accompanied by filamentation, defects in chromosome and plasmid segregation, defects in cell division, formation of anucleate cells, decreased DNA synthesis and plasmid loss. Interferes with the activity of DN
   1504..1656    +  CDS            lacZα (fragment): LacZα fragment of β-galactosidase; lacZ fragment
   1662..1750    -  misc_feature   bom (fragment): basis of mobility region from pBR322
   1929..2738    +  CDS            KanR: aminoglycoside phosphotransferase; aph(3')-Ia; confers resistance to kanamycin in bacteria or G418 (Geneticin®) in eukaryotes
   2828..3416    +  rep_origin     ori: high-copy-number ColE1/pMB1/pBR322/pUC origin of replication
