[The description below was written by a language model from this plasmid's Addgene catalogue record and pLannotate feature annotations shown in this document.]
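Description:
pGGN000 is an empty entry vector from the GreenGate plant cloning system, built on a pENTR1A backbone and classed as a Golden Gate compatible cloning vector. The annotated sequence is 3,478 nt. It is maintained in E. coli as a high-copy plasmid through a ColE1/pUC-type origin and is selected with kanamycin via an aminoglycoside phosphotransferase gene (KanR) in the backbone. rrnB T1 and T2 terminators lie upstream of the cloning region, where they insulate it from read-through transcription. The short hits annotated as RSF ori, PDK intron, lacZα and bom are only fragments and are probably remnants or partial matches rather than functional parts.

The plasmid carries no insert. Two BsaI recognition sites, recorded at roughly positions 358–368 and 1796–1806, instead flank a counter-selection stuffer containing the chloramphenicol acetyltransferase gene (cat) and the ccdB toxin gene. CcdB is the toxic component of a type II toxin–antitoxin system, so the unmodified vector has to be grown in a ccdB-tolerant strain; the record lists DB3.1, with combined chloramphenicol and kanamycin selection. In a BsaI Golden Gate reaction the cat–ccdB stuffer is excised and replaced by the assembled modules. Standard ccdB-sensitive cells then survive only if they carry recombinant plasmids, which remain kanamycin resistant.

According to the record, the vector is used to create intermediate GreenGate "supermodules" that include a plant resistance cassette. These are pre-assembled module sets that serve as intermediates in building larger constructs for plant transgenesis. The record does not state the overhang sequences generated by the BsaI sites or which destination vectors are used downstream.
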