Addgene plasmid #48865: pGGN000
Purpose: (Empty Backbone) Empty entry vector for creating GreenGate supermodules with plant resistance cassette.
Depositing lab: Jan Lohmann. Depositing organization: Universitaet Heidelberg. Publication: GreenGate - A Novel, Versatile, and Efficient Cloning System for Plant Transgenesis. Lampropoulos A, Sutikovic Z, Wenzl C, Maegele I, Lohmann JU, Forner J. PLoS One. 2013 Dec 20;8(12):e83043. doi: 10.1371/journal.pone.0083043. PubMed 24376629.
Backbone
  Vector backbone: pENTR1A
  Backbone size (bp): 2051
  Vector type: Golden Gate Compatible cloning vector
Growth in bacteria
  Bacterial resistance: Chloramphenicol and Kanamycin, 25 & 50 μg/mL
  Growth temperature: 37°C
  Growth strain: DB3.1
  Copy number: High Copy
Gene/Insert
  Gene/Insert name: None
Terms and licenses: Academic/Nonprofit Terms; Industry Terms: Not Available to Industry
Depositor comments: This plasmid is designed for Golden Gate cloning using the BsaI enzyme. It serves to create intermediate supermodules with plant resistance cassettes. Plasmid Features (listed as bp in full plasmid sequence): BsaI site #1 = 358-368bp BsaI site #2 = 1796-1806bp
How to cite: pGGN000 was a gift from Jan Lohmann (Addgene plasmid # 48865 ; http://n2t.net/addgene:48865 ; RRID:Addgene_48865)
