>Addgene plasmid #48865 | pGGN000 | depositor partial sequence | sequence record 71299 | BsaI recognition site - overhang H - ccdB cassette - overhang G - BsaI recognition site
GGTCTCATAGGGAATTCGCTTACTAAAAGCCAGATAACAGTATGCGTATTTGCGCGCTGATTTTTGCGGT
ATAAGAATATATACTGATATGTATACCCGAAGTATGTCAAAAAGAGGTGTGCTAAGCTTAGGAGGTCAGC
TATGGAGAAAAAAATCACTGGATATACCACCGTTGATATATCCCAATGGCATCGTAAAGAACATTTTGAG
GCATTTCAGTCAGTTGCTCAATGTACCTATAACCAGACCGTTCAGCTGGATATTACGGCCTTTTTAAAGA
CCGTAAAGAAAAATAAGCACAAGTTTTATCCGGCCTTTATTCACATTCTTGCCCGCCTGATGAATGCTCA
TCCGGAGTTCCGTATGGCAATGAAAGACGGTGAGCTGGTGATATGGGATAGTGTTCACCCTTGTTACACC
GTTTTCCATGAGCAAACTGAAACGTTTTCATCGCTCTGGAGTGAATACCACGACGATTTCCGGCAGTTTC
TACACATATATTCGCAAGATGTGGCGTGTTACGGTGAAAACCTGGCCTATTTCCCTAAAGGGTTTATTGA
GAATATGTTTTTCGTCTCAGCCAATCCCTGGGTGAGTTTCACCAGTTTTGATTTAAACGTGGCCAATATG
GACAACTTCTTCGCCCCCGTTTTCACCATGGGCAAATATTATACGCAAGGCGACAAGGTGCTGATGCCGC
TGGCGATTCAGGTTCATCATGCCGTTTGTGATGGCTTCCATGTCGGCAGAATGCTTAATGAATTACAACA
GTACTGCGATGAGTGGCAGGGCGGGGCGTAAGAGCTCAGGAGGACAGCTATGCAGTTTAAGGTTTACACC
TATAAAAGAGAGAGCCGTTATCGTCTGTTTGTGGATGTACAGAGTGATATTATTGACACGCCCGGGCGAC
GGATGGTGATCCCCCTGGCCAGTGCACGTCTGCTGTCAGATAAAGTCTCCCGTGAACTTTACCCAGTGGT
GCATATCGGGGATGAAAGCTGGCGCATGATGACCACCGATATGGCCAGTGTGCCAGTCTCCGTTATCGGG
GAAGAAGTGGCTGATCTCAGCCACCGCGAAAATGACATCAAAAACGCCATTAACCTGATGTTCTGGGGAA
TATAAACTAGTAGGAGGTAATCAATGCTGGCCGTCGTTTTACAACGTCGTGACTGGGAAAACCCTGGCGT
TACCCAACTTAATCGCCTTGCAGCACATCCCCCTTTCGCCAGCTGGCGTAATAGCGAAGAGGCCCGCACC
GATCGCCCTTCCCAACAGTTGCGCAGCCTGAATGGCGAATGGCGCCTGATGCGGTATTTTCTCCTTACGC
ATCTGTGCGGTATTTCACACCGCATATGGTGCACTCTCAGTACAATCTGCTCTGATGCCGCATGATCATC
TGGCGGACCTCTTCGGAGGTCCGCTTTTTTTTCTCGAGGTATTGAGACC
