>Addgene plasmid #48865 | pGGN000 | addgene partial sequence | sequence record 72477 | rrnB-T2-term 5'-ATCCTGACGGATGGCCTTT-3'
GTTACTTAAGCTCGGGCCCGGTCTCATAGGGAATTCGCTTACTAAAAGCCAGATAACAGTATGCGTATTT
GCGCGCTGATTTTTGCGGTATAAGAATATATACTGATATGTATACCCGAAGTATGTCAAAAAGAGGTGTG
CTAAGCTTAGGAGGTCAGCTATGGAGAAAAAAATCACTGGATATACCACCGTTGATATATCCCAATGGCA
TCGTAAAGAACATTTTGAGGCATTTCAGTCAGTTGCTCAATGTACCTATAACCAGACCGTTCAGCTGGAT
ATTACGGCCTTTTTAAAGACCGTAAAGAAAAATAAGCACAAGTTTTATCCGGCCTTTATTCACATTCTTG
CCCGCCTGATGAATGCTCATCCGGAGTTCCGTATGGCAATGAAAGACGGTGAGCTGGTGATATGGGATAG
TGTTCACCCTTGTTACACCGTTTTCCATGAGCAAACTGAAACGTTTTCATCGCTCTGGAGTGAATACCAC
GACGATTTCCGGCAGTTTCTACACATATATTCGCAAGATGTGGCGTGTTACGGTGAAAACCTGGCCTATT
TCCCTAAAGGGTTTATTGAGAATATGTTTTTCGTCTCAGCCAATCCCTGGGTGAGTTTCACCAGTTTTGA
TTTAAACGTGGCCAATATGGACAACTTCTTCGCCCCCGTTTTCACCATGGGCAAATATTATACGCAAGGC
GACAAGGTGCTGATGCCGCTGGCGATTCAGGTTCATCATGCCGTTTGTGATGGCTTCCATGTCGGCAGAA
TGCTTAATGAATTACAACAGTACTGCGATGAGTGGCAGGGCGGGGCGTAAGAGCTC
