>Addgene plasmid #48865 | pGGN000 | addgene partial sequence | sequence record 72572 | Kan-R 5'-ATCGCGAGCCCATTTATACC-3'
TTATCGCGGCCTCGACGTTTCCCGTTGAATATGGCTCATAACACCCCTTGTATTACTGTTTATGTAAGCA
GACAGTTTTATTGTTCATGATGATATATTTTTATCTTGTGCAATGTAACATCAGAGATTTTGAGACACGG
GCCAGAGCTGCAGCTGGATGGGGTCTCAATACCTCGAGAAAAAAAAGCGGACCTCCGAAGAGGTCCGCCA
GATGATCATGCGGCATCAGAGCAGATTGTACTGAGAGTGCACCATATGCGGTGTGAAATACCGCACAGAT
GCGTAAGGAGAAAATACCGCATCAGGCGCCATTCGCCATTCAGGCTGCGCAACTGTTGGGAAGGGCGATC
GGTGCGGGCCTCTTCGCTATTACGCCAGCTGGCGAAAGGGGGATGTGCTGCAAGGCGATTAAGTTGGGTA
ACGCCAGGGTTTTCCCAGTCNNGACGTTGTAAAACGACGGCCAGCATTGATTACCTCCTACTAGTTTATA
TTCCCCAGAACATCAGGTTAATGGCGTTTTTGATGTCATTTTCGCGGTGGCTGAGATCAGCCACTTCTTC
CCCGATAACGGAGACTGGCACACTGGCCATATCGGTGGTCATCATGCGCCAGCTTTCATCCCCGATATGC
ACCACTGGGTAAAGTTCACGGGAGACTTTATCTGACAGCAGACGTGCACTGGCCAGGGGGATCACCATCC
GTCGCCCGGGCGTGTCAATAATATCACTCTGTACATCCACAAACAGACGATAACGGCTCTCTCTTTTATA
GGTGTAAACCTTAAACTGCATAGCTGTCCTCCTGAGCTCTTACGCCCCGCCCTGCCACTCATCGCAGTAC
TGTTGTAATTCATTAAGCATTCTGCCGACATGGAAGCCATCACAAACGGCATGATGAACCTGAATCGCCA
GCGGCATCAGCACCTTGTCGCCTTGCGTATA
